Addgene plasmid #203248: B*49:01:01
Purpose: Overexpress HLA allele
Depositing lab: Derin Keskin & Catherine Wu. Depositing organization: Dana-Farber Cancer Institute. Publication: A large peptidome dataset improves HLA class I epitope prediction across most of the human population. Sarkizova S, Klaeger S, Le PM, Li LW, Oliveira G, Keshishian H, Hartigan CR, Zhang W, Braun DA, Ligon KL, Bachireddy P, Zervantonakis IK, Rosenbluth JM, Ouspenskaia T, Law T, Justesen S, Stevens J, Lane WJ, Eisenhaure T, Lan Zhang G, Clauser KR, Hacohen N, Carr SA, Wu CJ, Keskin DB. Nat Biotechnol. 2020 Feb;38(2):199-209. doi: 10.1038/s41587-019-0322-9. Epub 2019 Dec 16. PubMed 31844290.
Backbone
  Vector backbone: pcDNA-3
  Vector type: Mammalian Expression
Growth in bacteria
  Bacterial resistance: Ampicillin, 100 μg/mL
  Growth temperature: 37°C
  Growth strain: NEB Stable
  Copy number: High Copy
Gene/Insert
  Gene/Insert name: B*49:01:01
  Species: H. sapiens (human)
  Entrez Gene: HLA-B (a.k.a. AS, B-4901, HLAB)
  Cloning method: Restriction Enzyme; 5′ cloning site BamHI (unknown if destroyed); 3′ cloning site EcoRI (unknown if destroyed)
  Sequencing primers: 5′ unknown
Terms and licenses: Academic/Nonprofit Terms; Industry Terms: Not Available to Industry
Depositor comments: Shortname from TIGL: K21
How to cite: B*49:01:01 was a gift from Derin Keskin & Catherine Wu (Addgene plasmid # 203248 ; http://n2t.net/addgene:203248 ; RRID:Addgene_203248)
