[The description below was written by a language model from this plasmid's Addgene catalogue record and pLannotate feature annotations shown in this document.]
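Description:
B*49:01:01 is a mammalian expression plasmid built on the pcDNA-3 backbone that carries the coding sequence of the human HLA class I allele HLA-B*49:01:01, cloned between BamHI and EcoRI sites. The sequenced record is 6,452 nt. In bacteria it is maintained at high copy through a ColE1/pUC-type origin and selected with ampicillin via the β-lactamase gene and its native promoter. An f1 origin is also present, which permits single-stranded DNA production, along with short remnants of lac regulatory sequences and a pBR322 bom fragment that are backbone carry-over with no role in expression.

The HLA-B open reading frame (about 1.1 kb, consistent with a full-length heavy chain) sits downstream of the human cytomegalovirus immediate-early enhancer and promoter and is terminated by the bovine growth hormone polyadenylation signal, giving strong constitutive transcription in transfected mammalian cells. A T7 promoter lies just upstream of the insert and can serve for in vitro transcription or as a sequencing priming site. No epitope tag or reporter is annotated. A second cassette, with the SV40 early promoter driving the neomycin phosphotransferase gene followed by an SV40 poly(A) signal, allows G418 selection of stable transfectants. The small "5' LTR", extra SV40 promoter and ble fragments called by the automated annotation are short partial matches, not functional elements.

The stated purpose is overexpression of a single HLA allele. The associated publication concerns a large HLA class I peptidome dataset for epitope prediction, which suggests use in cells expressing one defined allele so that its bound peptides can be profiled.
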