Features (pLannotate 1.2.2; 20 found; start..end, strand, type, name):
     28..80      -  misc_feature   bom (fragment): basis of mobility region from pBR322
    235..614     +  enhancer       CMV enhancer: human cytomegalovirus immediate early enhancer
    615..818     +  promoter       CMV promoter: human cytomegalovirus (CMV) immediate early promoter
    814..847     +  LTR            5' LTR (truncated) (fragment): truncated 5' long terminal repeat (LTR) from HIV-1
    863..881     +  promoter       T7 promoter: promoter for bacteriophage T7 RNA polymerase
    923..2008    +  CDS            HLA-B: HLAB_HUMAN - Also known as HLAB. Experimental evidence at protein level: Swiss-Prot protein existence level 1. Allele B*67:01: Displays peptides sharing a common signature motif, namely a Pro residue at position 2 and Leu anchor residue at the C-terminus. From Homo sapiens (Human).
   2049..2273    +  polyA_signal   bGH poly(A) signal: bovine growth hormone polyadenylation signal
   2277..2298    +  promoter       SV40 promoter (fragment): SV40 enhancer and early promoter
   2319..2747    +  rep_origin     f1 ori (sequence partly withheld): f1 bacteriophage origin of replication; arrow indicates direction of (+) strand synthesis
   2761..3090    +  promoter       SV40 promoter: SV40 enhancer and early promoter
   3157..3948    +  CDS            neo: KKA2_KLEPN - Also known as kan, nptII. Experimental evidence at protein level: Swiss-Prot protein existence level 1. Resistance to kanamycin, neomycin, paromomycin, ribostamycin, butirosin and gentamicin B. From Klebsiella pneumoniae.
   3972..4130    +  CDS            ble (fragment): BLE_KLEPN - Experimental evidence at protein level: Swiss-Prot protein existence level 1. Binding protein with a strong affinity to the bleomycin family of antibiotics. Binds to CL990; an antimitotic-antibiotic compound. From Klebsiella pneumoniae.
   4125..4246    +  polyA_signal   SV40 poly(A) signal: SV40 polyadenylation signal
   4319..4335    -  protein_bind   lac operator: The lac repressor binds to the lac operator to inhibit transcription in E. coli. This inhibition can be relieved by adding lactose or isopropyl-β-D-thiogalactopyranoside (IPTG). lac repressor encoded by lacI
   4343..4373    -  promoter       lac promoter: promoter for the E. coli lac operon
   4388..4409    -  protein_bind   CAP binding site: CAP binding activates transcription in the presence of cAMP. E. coli catabolite activator protein
   4422..4514    -  CDS            lacI (fragment): lac repressor; lacI; The lac repressor binds to the lac operator to inhibit transcription in E. coli. This inhibition can be relieved by adding lactose or isopropyl-β-D-thiogalactopyranoside (IPTG).
   4697..5285    -  rep_origin     ori: high-copy-number ColE1/pMB1/pBR322/pUC origin of replication
   5456..6316    -  CDS            AmpR: β-lactamase; bla; confers resistance to ampicillin, carbenicillin, and related antibiotics
   6317..6421    -  promoter       AmpR promoter: bla
>Addgene plasmid #203248 | B*49:01:01 | addgene full sequence | sequence record 399817 | Addgene NGS Result
GACGGATCGGGAGATCTCCCGATCCCCTATGGTGCACTCTCAGTACAATCTGCTCTGATGCCGCATAGTT
AAGCCAGTATCTGCTCCCTGCTTGTGTGTTGGAGGTCGCTGAGTAGTGCGCGAGCAAAATTTAAGCTACA
ACAAGGCAAGGCTTGACCGACAATTGCATGAAGAATCTGCTTAGGGTTAGGCGTTTTGCGCTGCTTCGCG
ATGTACGGGCCAGATATACGCGTTGACATTGATTATTGACTAGTTATTAATAGTAATCAATTACGGGGTC
ATTAGTTCATAGCCCATATATGGAGTTCCGCGTTACATAACTTACGGTAAATGGCCCGCCTGGCTGACCG
CCCAACGACCCCCGCCCATTGACGTCAATAATGACGTATGTTCCCATAGTAACGCCAATAGGGACTTTCC
ATTGACGTCAATGGGTGGAGTATTTACGGTAAACTGCCCACTTGGCAGTACATCAAGTGTATCATATGCC
AAGTACGCCCCCTATTGACGTCAATGACGGTAAATGGCCCGCCTGGCATTATGCCCAGTACATGACCTTA
TGGGACTTTCCTACTTGGCAGTACATCTACGTATTAGTCATCGCTATTACCATGGTGATGCGGTTTTGGC
AGTACATCAATGGGCGTGGATAGCGGTTTGACTCACGGGGATTTCCAAGTCTCCACCCCATTGACGTCAA
TGGGAGTTTGTTTTGGCACCAAAATCAACGGGACTTTCCAAAATGTCGTAACAACTCCGCCCCATTGACG
CAAATGGGCGGTAGGCGTGTACGGTGGGAGGTCTATATAAGCAGAGCTCTCTGGCTAACTAGAGAACCCA
CTGCTTACTGGCTTATCGAAATTAATACGACTCACTATAGGGAGACCCAAGCTGGCTAGCGTTTAAACTT
AAGCTTGCCACCATGCGGGTCACGGCACCCCGAACCGTCCTCCTGCTGCTCTCGGCGGCCCTGGCCCTGA
CCGAGACCTGGGCCGGCTCCCACTCCATGAGGTATTTCCACACCGCCATGTCCCGGCCCGGCCGCGGGGA
GCCCCGCTTCATCACCGTGGGCTACGTGGACGACACGCTGTTCGTGAGGTTCGACAGCGACGCCACGAGT
CCGAGGAAGGAGCCGCGGGCGCCATGGATAGAGCAGGAGGGGCCGGAGTATTGGGACCGGGAGACACAGA
TCTCCAAGACCAACACACAGACTTACCGAGAGAACCTGCGGATCGCGCTCCGCTACTACAACCAGAGCGA
GGCCGGGTCTCACACTTGGCAGAGGATGTATGGCTGCGACCTGGGGCCCGACGGGCGCCTCCTCCGCGGG
TATAACCAGTTAGCCTACGACGGCAAGGATTACATCGCCCTGAACGAGGACCTGAGCTCCTGGACCGCGG
CGGACACCGCGGCTCAGATCACCCAGCGCAAGTGGGAGGCGGCCCGTGAGGCGGAGCAGCTGAGAGCCTA
CCTGGAGGGCCTGTGCGTGGAGTGGCTCCGCAGATACCTGGAGAACGGGAAGGAGACGCTGCAGCGCGCG
GACCCCCCAAAGACACATGTGACCCACCACCCCATCTCTGACCATGAGGCCACCCTGAGGTGCTGGGCCC
TGGGCTTCTACCCTGCGGAGATCACACTGACCTGGCAGCGGGATGGCGAGGACCAAACTCAGGACACCGA
GCTTGTGGAGACCAGACCAGCAGGAGATAGAACCTTCCAGAAGTGGGCAGCTGTGGTGGTGCCTTCTGGA
GAAGAGCAGAGATACACATGCCATGTACAGCATGAGGGGCTGCCGAAGCCCCTCACCCTGAGATGGGAGC
CATCTTCCCAGTCCACCATCCCCATCGTGGGCATTGTTGCTGGCCTGGCTGTCCTAGCAGTTGTGGTCAT
CGGAGCTGTGGTCGCTACTGTGATGTGTAGGAGGAAGAGCTCAGGTGGAAAAGGAGGGAGCTACTCTCAG
GCTGCGTCCAGCGACAGTGCCCAGGGCTCTGATGTGTCTCTCACAGCTTGATCTAGAGGGCCCGTTTAAA
CCCGCTGATCAGCCTCGACTGTGCCTTCTAGTTGCCAGCCATCTGTTGTTTGCCCCTCCCCCGTGCCTTC
CTTGACCCTGGAAGGTGCCACTCCCACTGTCCTTTCCTAATAAAATGAGGAAATTGCATCGCATTGTCTG
AGTAGGTGTCATTCTATTCTGGGGGGTGGGGTGGGGCAGGACAGCAAGGGGGAGGATTGGGAAGACAATA
GCAGGCATGCTGGGGATGCGGTGGGCTCTATGGCTTCTGAGGCGGAAAGAACCAGCTGGGGCTCTAGGGG
GTATCCCC
[124 nt withheld, positions 2319-2442]
C
[91 nt withheld, positions 2444-2534]
A
[49 nt withheld, positions 2536-2584]
CCTTTGACGTTGGAGTCCACGTTCTTT
[37 nt withheld, positions 2612-2648]
ACCCTATCTCGGTCTATTCTTTTGATTTATAAGGGATTTTGCCGATTTCGGCCTATTGGTTAAAAAATGA
GCTGATTTAACAAAAATTTAACGCGAATTAATTCTGTGGAATGTGTGTCAGTTAGGGTGTGGAAAGTCCC
CAGGCTCCCCAGCAGGCAGAAGTATGCAAAGCATGCATCTCAATTAGTCAGCAACCAGGTGTGGAAAGTC
CCCAGGCTCCCCAGCAGGCAGAAGTATGCAAAGCATGCATCTCAATTAGTCAGCAACCATAGTCCCGCCC
CTAACTCCGCCCATCCCGCCCCTAACTCCGCCCAGTTCCGCCCATTCTCCGCCCCATGGCTGACTAATTT
TTTTTATTTATGCAGAGGCCGAGGCCGCCTCTGCCTCTGAGCTATTCCAGAAGTAGTGAGGAGGCTTTTT
TGGAGGCCTAGGCTTTTGCAAAAAGCTCCCGGGAGCTTGTATATCCATTTTCGGATCTGATCAAGAGACA
GGATGAGGATCGTTTCGCATGATTGAACAAGATGGATTGCACGCAGGTTCTCCGGCCGCTTGGGTGGAGA
GGCTATTCGGCTATGACTGGGCACAACAGACAATCGGCTGCTCTGATGCCGCCGTGTTCCGGCTGTCAGC
GCAGGGGCGCCCGGTTCTTTTTGTCAAGACCGACCTGTCCGGTGCCCTGAATGAACTGCAGGACGAGGCA
GCGCGGCTATCGTGGCTGGCCACGACGGGCGTTCCTTGCGCAGCTGTGCTCGACGTTGTCACTGAAGCGG
GAAGGGACTGGCTGCTATTGGGCGAAGTGCCGGGGCAGGATCTCCTGTCATCTCACCTTGCTCCTGCCGA
GAAAGTATCCATCATGGCTGATGCAATGCGGCGGCTGCATACGCTTGATCCGGCTACCTGCCCATTCGAC
CACCAAGCGAAACATCGCATCGAGCGAGCACGTACTCGGATGGAAGCCGGTCTTGTCGATCAGGATGATC
TGGACGAAGAGCATCAGGGGCTCGCGCCAGCCGAACTGTTCGCCAGGCTCAAGGCGCGCATGCCCGACGG
CGAGGATCTCGTCGTGACCCATGGCGATGCCTGCTTGCCGAATATCATGGTGGAAAATGGCCGCTTTTCT
GGATTCATCGACTGTGGCCGGCTGGGTGTGGCGGACCGCTATCAGGACATAGCGTTGGCTACCCGTGATA
TTGCTGAAGAGCTTGGCGGCGAATGGGCTGACCGCTTCCTCGTGCTTTACGGTATCGCCGCTCCCGATTC
GCAGCGCATCGCCTTCTATCGCCTTCTTGACGAGTTCTTCTGAGCGGGACTCTGGGGTTCGAAATGACCG
ACCAAGCGACGCCCAACCTGCCATCACGAGATTTCGATTCCACCGCCGCCTTCTATGAAAGGTTGGGCTT
CGGAATCGTTTTCCGGGACGCCGGCTGGATGATCCTCCAGCGCGGGGATCTCATGCTGGAGTTCTTCGCC
CACCCCAACTTGTTTATTGCAGCTTATAATGGTTACAAATAAAGCAATAGCATCACAAATTTCACAAATA
AAGCATTTTTTTCACTGCATTCTAGTTGTGGTTTGTCCAAACTCATCAATGTATCTTATCATGTCTGTAT
ACCGTCGACCTCTAGCTAGAGCTTGGCGTAATCATGGTCATAGCTGTTTCCTGTGTGAAATTGTTATCCG
CTCACAATTCCACACAACATACGAGCCGGAAGCATAAAGTGTAAAGCCTGGGGTGCCTAATGAGTGAGCT
AACTCACATTAATTGCGTTGCGCTCACTGCCCGCTTTCCAGTCGGGAAACCTGTCGTGCCAGCTGCATTA
ATGAATCGGCCAACGCGCGGGGAGAGGCGGTTTGCGTATTGGGCGCTCTTCCGCTTCCTCGCTCACTGAC
TCGCTGCGCTCGGTCGTTCGGCTGCGGCGAGCGGTATCAGCTCACTCAAAGGCGGTAATACGGTTATCCA
CAGAATCAGGGGATAACGCAGGAAAGAACATGTGAGCAAAAGGCCAGCAAAAGGCCAGGAACCGTAAAAA
GGCCGCGTTGCTGGCGTTTTTCCATAGGCTCCGCCCCCCTGACGAGCATCACAAAAATCGACGCTCAAGT
CAGAGGTGGCGAAACCCGACAGGACTATAAAGATACCAGGCGTTTCCCCCTGGAAGCTCCCTCGTGCGCT
CTCCTGTTCCGACCCTGCCGCTTACCGGATACCTGTCCGCCTTTCTCCCTTCGGGAAGCGTGGCGCTTTC
TCATAGCTCACGCTGTAGGTATCTCAGTTCGGTGTAGGTCGTTCGCTCCAAGCTGGGCTGTGTGCACGAA
CCCCCCGTTCAGCCCGACCGCTGCGCCTTATCCGGTAACTATCGTCTTGAGTCCAACCCGGTAAGACACG
ACTTATCGCCACTGGCAGCAGCCACTGGTAACAGGATTAGCAGAGCGAGGTATGTAGGCGGTGCTACAGA
GTTCTTGAAGTGGTGGCCTAACTACGGCTACACTAGAAGAACAGTATTTGGTATCTGCGCTCTGCTGAAG
CCAGTTACCTTCGGAAAAAGAGTTGGTAGCTCTTGATCCGGCAAACAAACCACCGCTGGTAGCGGTGGTT
TTTTTGTTTGCAAGCAGCAGATTACGCGCAGAAAAAAAGGATCTCAAGAAGATCCTTTGATCTTTTCTAC
GGGGTCTGACGCTCAGTGGAACGAAAACTCACGTTAAGGGATTTTGGTCATGAGATTATCAAAAAGGATC
TTCACCTAGATCCTTTTAAATTAAAAATGAAGTTTTAAATCAATCTAAAGTATATATGAGTAAACTTGGT
CTGACAGTTACCAATGCTTAATCAGTGAGGCACCTATCTCAGCGATCTGTCTATTTCGTTCATCCATAGT
TGCCTGACTCCCCGTCGTGTAGATAACTACGATACGGGAGGGCTTACCATCTGGCCCCAGTGCTGCAATG
ATACCGCGAGACCCACGCTCACCGGCTCCAGATTTATCAGCAATAAACCAGCCAGCCGGAAGGGCCGAGC
GCAGAAGTGGTCCTGCAACTTTATCCGCCTCCATCCAGTCTATTAATTGTTGCCGGGAAGCTAGAGTAAG
TAGTTCGCCAGTTAATAGTTTGCGCAACGTTGTTGCCATTGCTACAGGCATCGTGGTGTCACGCTCGTCG
TTTGGTATGGCTTCATTCAGCTCCGGTTCCCAACGATCAAGGCGAGTTACATGATCCCCCATGTTGTGCA
AAAAAGCGGTTAGCTCCTTCGGTCCTCCGATCGTTGTCAGAAGTAAGTTGGCCGCAGTGTTATCACTCAT
GGTTATGGCAGCACTGCATAATTCTCTTACTGTCATGCCATCCGTAAGATGCTTTTCTGTGACTGGTGAG
TACTCAACCAAGTCATTCTGAGAATAGTGTATGCGGCGACCGAGTTGCTCTTGCCCGGCGTCAATACGGG
ATAATACCGCGCCACATAGCAGAACTTTAAAAGTGCTCATCATTGGAAAACGTTCTTCGGGGCGAAAACT
CTCAAGGATCTTACCGCTGTTGAGATCCAGTTCGATGTAACCCACTCGTGCACCCAACTGATCTTCAGCA
TCTTTTACTTTCACCAGCGTTTCTGGGTGAGCAAAAACAGGAAGGCAAAATGCCGCAAAAAAGGGAATAA
GGGCGACACGGAAATGTTGAATACTCATACTCTTCCTTTTTCAATATTATTGAAGCATTTATCAGGGTTA
TTGTCTCATGAGCGGATACATATTTGAATGTATTTAGAAAAATAAACAAATAGGGGTTCCGCGCACATTT
CCCCGAAAAGTGCCACCTGACGTC
