>Addgene plasmid #203248 | B*49:01:01 | depositor partial sequence | sequence record 394183 | HLA:HLA00340 B*49:01:01 1089 bp (K21)
ATGCGGGTCACGGCACCCCGAACCGTCCTCCTGCTGCTCTCGGCGGCCCTGGCCCTGACCGAGACCTGGG
CCGGCTCCCACTCCATGAGGTATTTCCACACCGCCATGTCCCGGCCCGGCCGCGGGGAGCCCCGCTTCAT
CACCGTGGGCTACGTGGACGACACGCTGTTCGTGAGGTTCGACAGCGACGCCACGAGTCCGAGGAAGGAG
CCGCGGGCGCCATGGATAGAGCAGGAGGGGCCGGAGTATTGGGACCGGGAGACACAGATCTCCAAGACCA
ACACACAGACTTACCGAGAGAACCTGCGGATCGCGCTCCGCTACTACAACCAGAGCGAGGCCGGGTCTCA
CACTTGGCAGAGGATGTATGGCTGCGACCTGGGGCCCGACGGGCGCCTCCTCCGCGGGTATAACCAGTTA
GCCTACGACGGCAAGGATTACATCGCCCTGAACGAGGACCTGAGCTCCTGGACCGCGGCGGACACCGCGG
CTCAGATCACCCAGCGCAAGTGGGAGGCGGCCCGTGAGGCGGAGCAGCTGAGAGCCTACCTGGAGGGCCT
GTGCGTGGAGTGGCTCCGCAGATACCTGGAGAACGGGAAGGAGACGCTGCAGCGCGCGGACCCCCCAAAG
ACACATGTGACCCACCACCCCATCTCTGACCATGAGGCCACCCTGAGGTGCTGGGCCCTGGGCTTCTACC
CTGCGGAGATCACACTGACCTGGCAGCGGGATGGCGAGGACCAAACTCAGGACACCGAGCTTGTGGAGAC
CAGACCAGCAGGAGATAGAACCTTCCAGAAGTGGGCAGCTGTGGTGGTGCCTTCTGGAGAAGAGCAGAGA
TACACATGCCATGTACAGCATGAGGGGCTGCCGAAGCCCCTCACCCTGAGATGGGAGCCATCTTCCCAGT
CCACCATCCCCATCGTGGGCATTGTTGCTGGCCTGGCTGTCCTAGCAGTTGTGGTCATCGGAGCTGTGGT
CGCTACTGTGATGTGTAGGAGGAAGAGCTCAGGTGGAAAAGGAGGGAGCTACTCTCAGGCTGCGTCCAGC
GACAGTGCCCAGGGCTCTGATGTGTCTCTCACAGCTTGA
